Addgene plasmid #1549: L3557
Purpose: (Empty Backbone)
Depositing lab: Andrew Fire. Depositing organization: Carnegie Institution for Science.
Backbone
  Vector backbone: Unknown
  Backbone size (bp): 6921
  Vector type: Worm Expression
Growth in bacteria
  Bacterial resistance: Ampicillin, 100 μg/mL
  Growth temperature: 37°C
  Growth strain: DH5alpha
  Copy number: Unknown
Gene/Insert
  Gene/Insert name: None
  Tag / fusion protein: myo3-2341, myo3Tsa, IVSA, gfpN, IVSR, gfpF64L, gfpS65T, IVSS, gfpN146I, gfpM153A, IVST, gfpC, IVSM, IVSL, decoy
  Cloning method: Restriction Enzyme
Terms and licenses: Academic/Nonprofit Terms; Industry Terms: Not Available to Industry
Depositor comments: See Fire Lab Vector Kit Documentation 1997. Fire Lab Miniprep Number pPD115.42, Ligation number L3557.
How to cite: L3557 was a gift from Andrew Fire (Addgene plasmid # 1549 ; http://n2t.net/addgene:1549 ; RRID:Addgene_1549)
