[The description below was written by a language model from this plasmid's Addgene catalogue record and pLannotate feature annotations shown in this document.]
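Description:
L3557 (miniprep designation pPD115.42) is a roughly 6.9 kb Caenorhabditis elegans expression vector from the 1997 Fire Lab Vector Kit, catalogued as an empty backbone with no user insert. The parent backbone is listed as unknown, but the annotated features point to a pUC/pBR322-style plasmid. It carries a high-copy ColE1/pMB1 origin and a β-lactamase gene with its own promoter for ampicillin selection in E. coli. It also retains remnants of the lac promoter/operator region with a CAP site, and small fragments of lacI, rop, bom and the pUC18/19 polylinker.

The payload is described mainly by the module names recorded in the tag field. The "myo3-2341" and "myo3Tsa" entries suggest myo-3 upstream sequence, a gene generally known for body-wall muscle expression, though the feature table annotates nothing in the first ~2.4 kb where this would lie. Downstream is a GFP coding region, detected as EGFP-like, assembled from N- and C-terminal segments and carrying the F64L and S65T chromophore substitutions plus N146I and M153A. The coding region is interrupted by several synthetic introns (the IVS modules), which Fire Lab vectors typically use to improve transgene expression in worms. This explains why the annotated GFP span is longer than an uninterrupted GFP reading frame. The "decoy" entry names another kit module, but the record does not explain its role. A short match to aex-5 after GFP probably reflects C. elegans genomic sequence in the 3′ region, but no 3′ UTR is named.

The construct would serve as a GFP reporter or marker in transgenic worms, or as a starting point for restriction-based cloning. The kit documentation holds the detailed intent.
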