Features (pLannotate 1.2.2; 12 found; start..end, strand, type, name):
   2397..2413    -  misc_feature   MCS (fragment): pUC18/19 multiple cloning site
   2509..3372    +  CDS            EGFP: EGFP is a basic (constitutively fluorescent) green fluorescent protein published in 1996, derived from Aequorea victoria. It is reported to be a rapidly-maturing weak dimer with moderate acid sensitivity.
   4045..4197    +  CDS            aex-5 (fragment): AEX5_CAEEL - Also known as kpc-3 From Caenorhabditis elegans.
   4325..4360    +  CDS            rop (fragment): Rop protein, which maintains plasmids at low copy number; rop
   4462..4561    +  misc_feature   bom (fragment): basis of mobility region from pBR322
   4659..4763    +  promoter       AmpR promoter: bla
   4764..5624    +  CDS            AmpR: β-lactamase; bla; confers resistance to ampicillin, carbenicillin, and related antibiotics
   5795..6383    +  rep_origin     ori: high-copy-number ColE1/pMB1/pBR322/pUC origin of replication
   6566..6658    +  CDS            lacI (fragment): lac repressor; lacI; The lac repressor binds to the lac operator to inhibit transcription in E. coli. This inhibition can be relieved by adding lactose or isopropyl-β-D-thiogalactopyranoside (IPTG).
   6671..6692    +  protein_bind   CAP binding site: CAP binding activates transcription in the presence of cAMP. E. coli catabolite activator protein
   6707..6737    +  promoter       lac promoter: promoter for the E. coli lac operon
   6745..6761    +  protein_bind   lac operator: The lac repressor binds to the lac operator to inhibit transcription in E. coli. This inhibition can be relieved by adding lactose or isopropyl-β-D-thiogalactopyranoside (IPTG). lac repressor encoded by lacI
>Addgene plasmid #1549 | L3557 | depositor full sequence | sequence record 159 | Author sequence
AAGCTTGGGCTGCAGGTCGGCTATAATAAGTTCTTGAATAAAATAATTTTCCCGACAAAACATGAGTATT
TCTTTCGAAAATAAAAGTGCAGGCTAATTAGAGATTATTCTGTAATTAACTGCATAATTTGTCACGTGCC
ATAGTTTTACATTCCACTACGTCATAGTTCTTAAAATACTAATCTCCTGAAAATAGAAGTAGGTGAAGAA
AGTTTAATTATCAGTTCTAAAATGACAATTGATCTTTGGAATATGTTCTGAAACTACCGATCATTGAACA
GATGCTATTTGAATGATATAGAATTGTATATTTGCAATTTCTGAAACGCGTTCTTAAAGGCACACAGATT
AATTCAAAAGGGTCTGGCCGCAAAAAGGTTTATGGTGGCCGATTTTGAGTTTTGTGTGTGATTGCTTTTT
CACAATCAGTGTTTTCAGGATTATGTGATGAACTAGATCTTCAAGTTTCGTTACATTTCATATGTTTTCG
GAACTCACGAAGTACATATTGGGTATTGTGCTCAAAAAATTCAGCAATCAGCTTCGCTCCGCTGACTTTA
GAACCCAAAAAAATAGTATGGCCAAACTGACTGTGTTACGATCATTTCAATTTTTCAATACATATTTAAG
ATTTCTAAGAGTAAGAAGGTCAAAAACTGTTCTGGAATACATATATATTTTTCAGGTTACAATTAGTCAA
AAAGTGCACTGAAATATACGTTTTAATTTCACGAATAACCCAATTAGTTCAATGTATTTTTGGTCAACCA
ACGTTAAAGTTTGGCTTCCAACCAATTATCATTTCTGATCAACCACAATGTTTTTTCTTTATCTGCAAGT
TAATTTTTTATTTTTATCCAGATGTTTGGCATATTTTTCAATTCTTCACTAGCGCCCACTTCTTGCACTT
CCGGCGCCCTGAATCTAATGCATCTGTTGCAAGAATTGAAAGACCAATCAACACATTGTTTTCTTCACGA
GATACTGAAGAAAATGAATAAAAACAGAGAAAAAGAGCCATGTGATTAGTGACAACTGTTGCTAACAGAT
ACCATAGCTTGGACTTGGTACGTGATGGCAACGTATGGGTCAACAAAAATGATTGCAGAGGGGGTGCAAA
ACAGTCAAGTCGAGAAAATATGAAAAACAGAAAACAAAGAACAGAAAAATGGGTTTGAGAGTCAGTATAA
TTTATAAAAGAAAAATTGTACATAGAAATTAACCATTTTTGTAGAAGAAGTTATTTTTCAAGCATCGTTA
AAAATTATTCAAAGCACCTTATTTCATATTTAATTTTAAACATGGTTAAATGAACAACACGGTGCGCAAT
CAGGAAAACTTGAAATCTGAAACTGTTGTTGTGATCTTCTTCGCAACTGTTCAGATAGCACTAGTGTAAT
GTTAAGAGTGCGCGAATATAATGGAATATAATGGATCACACCTCCTGCCATCAGGTAAACGTCTCTGTTA
TCACATATTTCCAACTATTAAATTTTTACCTTTTACAGTTTTACATTTTTTTGAAAAAAGTAACTTTTTG
TCTTCAAAATCCCTGACGAAAATATCAAATATTTTAATCGAGACTGCAGAGGAACCGATTGATGATTTGG
AAAATCCAGCTTTACCTGTGTAAGAACTGAAAAGTTTCATAACCCTAGGGTATTCCCAGTTACATTCCCC
ACTGGCTAACAATAGCACCCAGTTTTTCATCACCTTTCTTCAAATTTCTCGGCGATTTGTTAAAAACAAA
ATTTGTGTCCCTTCTCTGATATCTCTATGTCTCTAAACACAAGTTCATCGGAAAACGAAGGAGGGTAGGT
GTTGGTTGGGCTCCCGAAGTGAAAATAGAAGAGCAAGAATAGAATATTAGAGAGAGAGTGCAGAGAGGGC
GGGATAGCTCCCGGGATTCCGTTTTCTTCTTCTTTATCTTCAACGATGATGTGTGTGCGTGTTGTATAGA
TTCTGTTGCTCCCCCACAACTCGCTCCGAAGGCTCAATACAATTCAATTGATATTGGAGGAGAGCCTACC
GGAGTGGGAGGATAAGAAGAAACATAAGAAGAAGAAGAAGAAGAAGCATGCTTCTGGTTTTTGATGCTAT
GAAAACGGCACAAAAAGATGATTGAGGTCCCTTTTCAATACCTTCTCTCATCTTTCAAATCCCATTGAAA
CCTAAAACTTCTCACCACGCTTTACCATTGTTCTCCAAAAACTTATAGCAATGTCTATAACTTTTTTATC
TCTGAAAAGCAGTGTTCCATTTTTCTTTTTCCTATTTTATTTCAATTGTTTCTCACATTTCGTTTGGATT
CTTTGCTTGTCAACCAGCTTCTTCTTCCACTTTTACCGTCTAATTTTCAGGGCAGGGAGCCATCAAACCC
ACGACCACTAGATCCATCTAGAGGATCCCCGGGATTGGCCAAAGGACCCAAAGGTATGTTTCGAATGATA
CTAACATAACATAGAACATTTTCAGGAGGACCCTTGGAGGGTACCGGTAGAAAAAATGAGTAAAGGAGAA
GAACTTTTCACTGGAGTTGTCCCAATTCTTGTTGAATTAGATGGTGATGTTAATGGGCACAAATTTTCTG
TCAGTGGAGAGGGTGAAGGTGATGCAACATACGGAAAACTTACCCTTAAATTTATTTGCACTACTGGAAA
ACTACCTGTTCCATGGGTAAGTTTAAACATATATATACTAACTAACCCTGATTATTTAAATTTTCAGCCA
ACACTTGTCACTACTCTCACTTATGGTGTTCAATGCTTCTCGAGATACCCAGATCATATGAAACAGCATG
ACTTTTTCAAGAGTGCCATGCCCGAAGGTTATGTACAGGAAAGAACTATATTTTTCAAAGATGACGGGAA
CTACAAGACACGTAAGTTTAAACAGTTCGGTACTAACTAACCATACATATTTAAATTTTCAGGTGCTGAA
GTCAAGTTTGAAGGTGATACCCTTGTTAATAGAATCGAGTTAAAAGGTATTGATTTTAAAGAAGATGGAA
ACATTCTTGGACACAAATTGGAATACAACTATATTTCACACAACGTATACATCGCAGCAGACAAACAAAA
GAATGGAATCAAAGTTGTAAGTTTAAACATGATTTTACTAACTAACTAATCTGATTTAAATTTTCAGAAC
TTCAAAATTAGACACAACATTGAAGATGGAAGCGTTCAACTAGCAGACCATTATCAACAAAATACTCCAA
TTGGCGATGGCCCTGTCCTTTTACCAGACAACCATTACCTGTCCACACAATCTGCCCTTTCGAAAGATCC
CAACGAAAAGAGAGACCACATGGTCCTTCTTGAGTTTGTAACAGCTGCTGGGATTACACATGGCATGGAT
GAACTATACAAATAGCATTCGTAGAATTGTAAGTTTAAACTTTCTCATACTAACTAACGCGCTCTATTTA
AATTTTCAGAATTCCAACTGAGCGCCGGTCGCTACCATTACCAACTTGTCTGGTGTCAAAAATAATAGGG
GCCGCTGTCATCAGAGTAAGTTTAAACTGAGTTCTACTAACTAACGAGTAATATTTAAATTTTCAGCATC
TCGCGCCCGTGCCTCTGACTTCTAAGTCCAATTACTCTTCAACATCCCTACATGCTCTTTCTCCCTGTGC
TCCCACCCCCTATTTTTGTTATTATCAAAAAACTTCTCTTAATTTCTTTGTTTTTTAGCTTCTTTTAAGT
CACCTCTAACAATGAAATTGTGTAGATTCAAAAATAGAATTAATTCGTAATAAAAAGTCGAAAAAAATTG
TGCTCCCTCCCCCCATTAATAATAATTCTATCCCAAAATCTACACAATGTTCTGTGTACACTTCTTATGT
TTTTTACTTCTGATAAATTTTTTTGAAACATCATAGAAAAAACCGCACACAAAATACCTTATCATATGTT
ACGTTTCAGTTTATGACCGCAATTTTTATTTCTTCGCACGTCTGGGCCTCTCATGACGTCAAATCATGCT
CATCGTGAAAAAGTTTTGGAGTATTTTTGGAATTTTTCAATCAAGTGAAAGTTTATGAAATTAATTTTCC
TGCTTTTGCTTTTTGGGGTTTCCCCTATTGTTTGTCAAGATTTCGAGGACGGCGTTTTTCTTGCTAAAAT
CACAAGTATTGATGAGCACGATGCAAGAAAGATCGGAAGAAGGTTTGGGTTTGAGGCTCAGTGGAAGGTG
AGTAGAAGTTGATAATTTGAAAGTGGAGTAGTGTCTATGGGGTTTTTGCCTTAAATGACAGAATACATTC
CCAATATACCAAACATAACTGTTTCCTACTAGTCGGCCGTACGGGCCCTTTCGTCTCGCGCGTTTCGGTG
ATGACGGTGAAAACCTCTGACACATGCAGCTCCCGGAGACGGTCACAGCTTGTCTGTAAGCGGATGCCGG
GAGCAGACAAGCCCGTCAGGGCGCGTCAGCGGGTGTTGGCGGGTGTCGGGGCTGGCTTAACTATGCGGCA
TCAGAGCAGATTGTACTGAGAGTGCACCATATGCGGTGTGAAATACCGCACAGATGCGTAAGGAGAAAAT
ACCGCATCAGGCGGCCTTAAGGGCCTCGTGATACGCCTATTTTTATAGGTTAATGTCATGATAATAATGG
TTTCTTAGACGTCAGGTGGCACTTTTCGGGGAAATGTGCGCGGAACCCCTATTTGTTTATTTTTCTAAAT
ACATTCAAATATGTATCCGCTCATGAGACAATAACCCTGATAAATGCTTCAATAATATTGAAAAAGGAAG
AGTATGAGTATTCAACATTTCCGTGTCGCCCTTATTCCCTTTTTTGCGGCATTTTGCCTTCCTGTTTTTG
CTCACCCAGAAACGCTGGTGAAAGTAAAAGATGCTGAAGATCAGTTGGGTGCACGAGTGGGTTACATCGA
ACTGGATCTCAACAGCGGTAAGATCCTTGAGAGTTTTCGCCCCGAAGAACGTTTTCCAATGATGAGCACT
TTTAAAGTTCTGCTATGTGGCGCGGTATTATCCCGTATTGACGCCGGGCAAGAGCAACTCGGTCGCCGCA
TACACTATTCTCAGAATGACTTGGTTGAGTACTCACCAGTCACAGAAAAGCATCTTACGGATGGCATGAC
AGTAAGAGAATTATGCAGTGCTGCCATAACCATGAGTGATAACACTGCGGCCAACTTACTTCTGACAACG
ATCGGAGGACCGAAGGAGCTAACCGCTTTTTTGCACAACATGGGGGATCATGTAACTCGCCTTGATCGTT
GGGAACCGGAGCTGAATGAAGCCATACCAAACGACGAGCGTGACACCACGATGCCTGTAGCAATGGCAAC
AACGTTGCGCAAACTATTAACTGGCGAACTACTTACTCTAGCTTCCCGGCAACAATTAATAGACTGGATG
GAGGCGGATAAAGTTGCAGGACCACTTCTGCGCTCGGCCCTTCCGGCTGGCTGGTTTATTGCTGATAAAT
CTGGAGCCGGTGAGCGTGGGTCTCGCGGTATCATTGCAGCACTGGGGCCAGATGGTAAGCCCTCCCGTAT
CGTAGTTATCTACACGACGGGGAGTCAGGCAACTATGGATGAACGAAATAGACAGATCGCTGAGATAGGT
GCCTCACTGATTAAGCATTGGTAACTGTCAGACCAAGTTTACTCATATATACTTTAGATTGATTTAAAAC
TTCATTTTTAATTTAAAAGGATCTAGGTGAAGATCCTTTTTGATAATCTCATGACCAAAATCCCTTAACG
TGAGTTTTCGTTCCACTGAGCGTCAGACCCCGTAGAAAAGATCAAAGGATCTTCTTGAGATCCTTTTTTT
CTGCGCGTAATCTGCTGCTTGCAAACAAAAAAACCACCGCTACCAGCGGTGGTTTGTTTGCCGGATCAAG
AGCTACCAACTCTTTTTCCGAAGGTAACTGGCTTCAGCAGAGCGCAGATACCAAATACTGTCCTTCTAGT
GTAGCCGTAGTTAGGCCACCACTTCAAGAACTCTGTAGCACCGCCTACATACCTCGCTCTGCTAATCCTG
TTACCAGTGGCTGCTGCCAGTGGCGATAAGTCGTGTCTTACCGGGTTGGACTCAAGACGATAGTTACCGG
ATAAGGCGCAGCGGTCGGGCTGAACGGGGGGTTCGTGCACACAGCCCAGCTTGGAGCGAACGACCTACAC
CGAACTGAGATACCTACAGCGTGAGCATTGAGAAAGCGCCACGCTTCCCGAAGGGAGAAAGGCGGACAGG
TATCCGGTAAGCGGCAGGGTCGGAACAGGAGAGCGCACGAGGGAGCTTCCAGGGGGAAACGCCTGGTATC
TTTATAGTCCTGTCGGGTTTCGCCACCTCTGACTTGAGCGTCGATTTTTGTGATGCTCGTCAGGGGGGCG
GAGCCTATGGAAAAACGCCAGCAACGCGGCCTTTTTACGGTTCCTGGCCTTTTGCTGGCCTTTTGCTCAC
ATGTTCTTTCCTGCGTTATCCCCTGATTCTGTGGATAACCGTATTACCGCCTTTGAGTGAGCTGATACCG
CTCGCCGCAGCCGAACGACCGAGCGCAGCGAGTCAGTGAGCGAGGAAGCGGAAGAGCGCCCAATACGCAA
ACCGCCTCTCCCCGCGCGTTGGCCGATTCATTAATGCAGCTGGCACGACAGGTTTCCCGACTGGAAAGCG
GGCAGTGAGCGCAACGCAATTAATGTGAGTTAGCTCACTCATTAGGCACCCCAGGCTTTACACTTTATGC
TTCCGGCTCGTATGTTGTGTGGAATTGTGAGCGGATAACAATTTCACACAGGAAACAGCTATGACCATGA
TTACGCCAAGCTGTAAGTTTAAACATGATCTTACTAACTAACTATTCTCATTTAAATTTTCAGAGCTTAA
AAATGGCTGAAATCACTCACAACGATGGATACGCTAACAACTTGGAAATGAAAT
