>Addgene plasmid #1549 | L3557 | addgene partial sequence | sequence record 16687 | 1549_m13reverse
GNGNGTTACTGATCTTACTAACTAACTATTCTCATTTAAATTTTCAGAGCTTAAAAATGGCTGANCCTCA
CTCACAACGATGGATACGCTAACAACTTGGAAATGAAATAAGCTTGGGCTGCAGGTCGGCTATAATAAGT
TCTTGAATAAAATAATTTTCCCGACAAAACATGAGTATTTCTTTCGAAAATAAAAGTGCAGGCTAATTAG
AGATTATTCTGTAATTAACTGCATNNTTTGTCACGTGCCATAGTTTTACATTCCACTACGTCATAGTTCT
TAAAATACTAATCTCCTGAAAATAGAAGTAGGTGAAGAAAGTTTAATTATCAGTTCTAAAATGACAATTG
ATCTTTGGAATATGTTCTGAAACTACCGATCATTGAACAGATGCTATTTGAATGATATAGAATTGTATAT
TTGCAATTTCTGAAACGCGTTCTTAAAGGCACACAGATTAATTCAAAAGGGTCTGGCCGCAAAAAGGTTT
ATGGTGGCCGATTTTGAGTTTTGTGTGTGATTGCTTTTTCACAATCAGTGTTTTCAGGATTATGTGATGA
ACTAGATCTTCAAGTTTCGTTACATTTCATATGTTTTCGGAACTCACGAAGTACATATTGGGTATTGTGC
TCAAAAAATTCAGCAATCAGCTTCGCTCCGCTGACTTTAGAACCCAAAAAAATAGTATGGCCAAACTGAC
TGTGTTACGATCATTTCAATTTTTCAATACATATTTAAGATTTCTAAGAGTAAGAAGGTCAAAAACTGTT
CTGGAATACATATATATTTTTCAGGTTACAATTAGTCAAAAAGTGCACTGAAATATACGTTTTAATTTCA
CGAATAACCCAATTAGTTCAATGTATTTTTGGTCACCAACGTTTAAAGTTTGGCTTCCAACCAATTATCA
TTTCTGATCCANCACCATGGTTTTTTCTTTATCTGCAAGTTAATTTTTTTATTTTNATCCCGANGGTTGG
CCTATTTTTCCATTCTTCCCCTAGCCGCCCNCTTCCTGGCNCTTCCNGGGGCCCNGAANCCTAANGCCTN
CGGTTGCCAAGAATTGAAAAGACCCCTCCCACCCCTTGGNTTTTCTCCCCGAAGAACCGGNAGAAAATGN
AATAAAAACCGNAAAAAAAGANCCCTGGGGANTANGGGNCNNCCGNTNGCTNANCNAAACCAAACTTGGA
CTNGGNACCGGAGGNCANCCANGGGCCCNCAAAANNNTGNCGANGGGGGCCAAANCGNCCNCCNAAAATT
TGGAANCCGAAACCCNCCCCAAAAGGGGNTTGANANNCCCTTATTTNAAAAAAATNNGCCCAAAATTNCC
NTTTGGGNNANAATTTTTCCGCCCCCTAAAATNCCCCCCCTTTTTTTTTTTTACGGGNAAGAANACCGGG
CCCCCNNAAAATAANAANGGGGNTTCCC
